>Addgene plasmid #136878 | pEBTetBl-CLIP-Centrobin | depositor full sequence | sequence record 264182 | Full Sequence
TTGTACAAAGTGGTGATGGCAGCTAGCGGCGCGCCCGGCCGCTCGAGTCTAGAGGGCCCGTTTAAACCCG
CTGATCAGCCTCGACTGTGCCTTCTAGTTGCCAGCCATCTGTTGTTTGCCCCTCCCCCGTGCCTTCCTTG
ACCCTGGAAGGTGCCACTCCCACTGTCCTTTCCTAATAAAATGAGGAAATTGCATCGCATTGTCTGAGTA
GGTGTCATTCTATTCTGGGGGGTGGGGTGGGGCAGGACAGCAAGGGGGAGGATTGGGAAGACAATAGCAG
GCTAGAGGATCGATCCCCGCCCCGGACGAACTAAACCTGACTACGACATCTCTGCCCCTTCTTCGCGGGG
CAGTGCATGTAATCCCTTCAGTTGGTTGGTACAACTTGCCAACTGGGCCCTGTTCCACATGTGACACGGG
GGGGGACCAAACACAAAGGGGTTCTCTGACTGTAGTTGACATCCTTATAAATGGATGTGCACATTTGCCA
ACACTGAGTGGCTTTCATCCTGGAGCAGACTTTGCAGTCTGTGGACTGCAACACAACATTGCCTTTATGT
GTAACTCTTGGCTGAAGCTCTTACACCAATGCTGGGGGACATGTACCTCCCAGGGGCCCAGGAAGACTAC
GGGAGGCTACACCAACGTCAATCAGAGGGGCCTGTGTAGCTACCGATAAGCGGACCCTCAAGAGGGCATT
AGCAATAGTGTTTATAAGGCCCCCTTGTTAACCCTAAACGGGTAGCATATGCTTCCCGGGTAGTAGTATA
TACTATCCAGACTAACCCTAATTCAATAGCATATGTTACCCAACGGGAAGCATATGCTATCGAATTAGGG
TTAGTAAAAGGGTCCTAAGGAACAGCGATATCTCCCACCCCATGAGCTGTCACGGTTTTATTTACATGGG
GTCAGGATTCCACGAGGGTAGTGAACCATTTTAGTCACAAGGGCAGTGGCTGAAGATCAAGGAGCGGGCA
GTGAACTCTCCTGAATCTTCGCCTGCTTCTTCATTCTCCTTCGTTTAGCTAATAGAATAACTGCTGAGTT
GTGAACAGTAAGGTGTATGTGAGGTGCTCGAAAACAAGGTTTCAGGTGACGCCCCCAGAATAAAATTTGG
ACGGGGGGTTCAGTGGTGGCATTGTGCTATGACACCAATATAACCCTCACAAACCCCTTGGGCAATAAAT
ACTAGTGTAGGAATGAAACATTCTGAATATCTTTAACAATAGAAATCCATGGGGTGGGGACAAGCCGTAA
AGACTGGATGTCCATCTCACACGAATTTATGGCTATGGGCAACACATAATCCTAGTGCAATATGATACTG
GGGTTATTAAGATGTGTCCCAGGCAGGGACCAAGACAGGTGAACCATGTTGTTACACTCTATTTGTAACA
AGGGGAAAGAGAGTGGACGCCGACAGCAGCGGACTCCACTGGTTGTCTCTAACACCCCCGAAAATTAAAC
GGGGCTCCACGCCAATGGGGCCCATAAACAAAGACAAGTGGCCACTCTTTTTTTTGAAATTGTGGAGTGG
GGGCACGCGTCAGCCCCCACACGCCGCCCTGCGGTTTTGGACTGTAAAATAAGGGTGTAATAACTTGGCT
GATTGTAACCCCGCTAACCACTGCGGTCAAACCACTTGCCCACAAAACCACTAATGGCACCCCGGGGAAT
ACCTGCATAAGTAGGTGGGCGGGCCAAGATAGGGGCGCGATTGCTGCGATCTGGAGGACAAATTACACAC
ACTTGCGCCTGAGCGCCAAGCACAGGGTTGTTGGTCCTCATATTCACGAGGTCGCTGAGAGCACGGTGGG
CTAATGTTGCCATGGGTAGCATATACTACCCAAATATCTGGATAGCATATGCTATCCTAATCTATATCTG
GGTAGCATAGGCTATCCTAATCTATATCTGGGTAGCATATGCTATCCTAATCTATATCTGGGTAGTATAT
GCTATCCTAATTTATATCTGGGTAGCATAGGCTATCCTAATCTATATCTGGGTAGCATATGCTATCCTAA
TCTATATCTGGGTAGTATATGCTATCCTAATCTGTATCCGGGTAGCATATGCTATCCTAATAGAGATTAG
GGTAGTATATGCTATCCTAATTTATATCTGGGTAGCATATACTACCCAAATATCTGGATAGCATATGCTA
TCCTAATCTATATCTGGGTAGCATATGCTATCCTAATCTATATCTGGGTAGCATAGGCTATCCTAATCTA
TATCTGGGTAGCATATGCTATCCTAATCTATATCTGGGTAGTATATGCTATCCTAATTTATATCTGGGTA
GCATAGGCTATCCTAATCTATATCTGGGTAGCATATGCTATCCTAATCTATATCTGGGTAGTATATGCTA
TCCTAATCTGTATCCGGGTAGCATATGCTATCCTCATGCATATACAGTCAGCATATGATACCCAGTAGTA
GAGTGGGAGTGCTATCCTTTGCATATGCCGCCACCTCCCAAGGGGGCGTGAATTTTCGCTGCTTGTCCTT
TTCCTGCTGGTTGCTCCCATTCTTAGGTGAATTTAAGGAGGCCAGGCTAAAGCCGTCGCATGTCTGATTG
CTCACCAGGTAAATGTCGCTAATGTTTTCCAACGCGAGAAGGTGTTGAGCGCGGAGCTGAGTGACGTGAC
AACATGGGTATGCCCAATTGCCCCATGTTGGGAGGACGAAAATGGTGACAAGACAGATGGCCAGAAATAC
ACCAACAGCACGCATGATGTCTACTGGGGATTTATTCTTTAGTGCGGGGGAATACACGGCTTTTAATACG
ATTGAGGGCGTCTCCTAACAAGTTACATCACTCCTGCCCTTCCTCACCCTCATCTCCATCACCTCCTTCA
TCTCCGTCATCTCCGTCATCACCCTCCGCGGCAGCCCCTTCCACCATAGGTGGAAACCAGGGAGGCAAAT
CTACTCCATCGTCAAAGCTGCACACAGTCACCCTGATATTGCAGGTAGGAGCGGGCTTTGTCATAACAAG
GTCCTTAATCGCATCCTTCAAAACCTCAGCAAATATATGAGTTTGTAAAAAGACCATGAAATAACAGACA
ATGGACTCCCTTAGCGGGCCAGGTTGTGGGCCGGGTCCAGGGGCCATTCCAAAGGGGAGACGACTCAATG
GTGTAAGACGACATTGTGGAATAGCAAGGGCAGTTCCTCGCCTTAGGTTGTAAAGGGAGGTCTTACTACC
TCCATATACGAACACACCGGCGACCCAAGTTCCTTCGTCGGTAGTCCTTTCTACGTGACTCCTAGCCAGG
AGAGCTCTTAAACCTTCTGCAATGTTCTCAAATTTCGGGTTGGAACCTCCTTGACCACGATGCTTTTCCA
AACCACCCTCCTTTTTTGCGCCCTGCCTCCATCACCCTGACCCCGGGGTCCAGTGCTTGGGCCTTCTCCT
GGGTCATCTGCGGGGCCCTGCTCTATCGCTCCCGGGGGCACGTCAGGCTCACCATCTGGGCCACCTTCTT
GGTGGTATTCAAAATAATCGGCTTCCCCTACAGGGTGGAAAAATGGCCTTCTACCTGGAGGGGGCCTGCG
CGGTGGAGACCCGGATGATGATGACTGACTACTGGGACTCCTGGGCCTCTTTTCTCCACGTCCACGACCT
CTCCCCCTGGCTCTTTCACGACTTCCCCCCCTGGCTCTTTCACGTCCTCTACCCCGGCGGCCTCCACTAC
CTCCTCGACCCCGGCCTCCACTACCTCCTCGACCCCGGCCTCCACTGCCTCCTCGACCCCGGCCTCCACC
TCCTGCTCCTGCCCCTCCTGCTCCTGCCCCTCCTCCTGCTCCTGCCCCTCCTGCCCCTCCTGCTCCTGCC
CCTCCTGCCCCTCCTGCTCCTGCCCCTCCTGCCCCTCCTGCTCCTGCCCCTCCTGCCCCTCCTCCTGCTC
CTGCCCCTCCTGCCCCTCCTCCTGCTCCTGCCCCTCCTGCCCCTCCTGCTCCTGCCCCTCCTGCCCCTCC
TGCTCCTGCCCCTCCTGCCCCTCCTGCTCCTGCCCCTCCTGCTCCTGCCCCTCCTGCTCCTGCCCCTCCT
GCTCCTGCCCCTCCTGCCCCTCCTGCCCCTCCTCCTGCTCCTGCCCCTCCTGCTCCTGCCCCTCCTGCCC
CTCCTGCCCCTCCTGCTCCTGCCCCTCCTCCTGCTCCTGCCCCTCCTGCCCCTCCTGCCCCTCCTCCTGC
TCCTGCCCCTCCTGCCCCTCCTCCTGCTCCTGCCCCTCCTCCTGCTCCTGCCCCTCCTGCCCCTCCTGCC
CCTCCTCCTGCTCCTGCCCCTCCTGCCCCTCCTCCTGCTCCTGCCCCTCCTCCTGCTCCTGCCCCTCCTG
CCCCTCCTGCCCCTCCTCCTGCTCCTGCCCCTCCTCCTGCTCCTGCCCCTCCTGCCCCTCCTGCCCCTCC
TGCCCCTCCTCCTGCTCCTGCCCCTCCTCCTGCTCCTGCCCCTCCTGCTCCTGCCCCTCCCGCTCCTGCT
CCTGCTCCTGTTCCACCGTGGGTCCCTTTGCAGCCAATGCAACTTGGACGTTTTTGGGGTCTCCGGACAC
CATCTCTATGTCTTGGCCCTGATCCTGAGCCGCCCGGGGCTCCTGGTCTTCCGCCTCCTCGTCCTCGTCC
TCTTCCCCGTCCTCGTCCATGGTTATCACCCCCTCTTCTTTGAGGTCCACTGCCGCCGGAGCCTTCTGGT
CCAGATGTGTCTCCCTTCTCTCCTAGGCCATTTCCAGGTCCTGTACCTGGCCCCTCGTCAGACATGATTC
ACACTAAAAGAGATCAATAGACATCTTTATTAGACGACGCTCAGTGAATACAGGGAGTGCAGACTCCTGC
CCCCTCCAACAGCCCCCCCACCCTCATCCCCTTCATGGTCGCTGTCAGACAGATCCAGGTCTGAAAATTC
CCCATCCTCCGAACCATCCTCGTCCTCATCACCAATTACTCGCAGCCCGGAAAACTCCCGCTGAACATCC
TCAAGATTTGCGTCCTGAGCCTCAAGCCAGGCCTCAAATTCCTCGTCCCCCTTTTTGCTGGACGGTAGGG
ATGGGGATTCTCGGGACCCCTCCTCTTCCTCTTCAAGGTCACCAGACAGAGATGCTACTGGGGCAACGGA
AGAAAAGCTGGGTGCGGCCTGTGAGGATCAGCTTATCGATGATAAGCTGTCAAACATGAGAATTCTTGAA
GACGAAAGGGCCTCGTGATACGCCTATTTTTATAGGTTAATGTCATGATAATAATGGTTTCTTAGACGTC
AGGTGGCACTTTTCGGGGAAATGTGCGCGGAACCCCTATTTGTTTATTTTTCTAAATACATTCAAATATG
TATCCGCTCATGAGACAATAACCCTGATAAATGCTTCAATAATATTGAAAAAGGAAGAGTATGAGTATTC
AACATTTCCGTGTCGCCCTTATTCCCTTTTTTGCGGCATTTTGCCTTCCTGTTTTTGCTCACCCAGAAAC
GCTGGTGAAAGTAAAAGATGCTGAAGATCAGTTGGGTGCACGAGTGGGTTACATCGAACTGGATCTCAAC
AGCGGTAAGATCCTTGAGAGTTTTCGCCCCGAAGAACGTTTTCCAATGATGAGCACTTTTAAAGTTCTGC
TATGTGGCGCGGTATTATCCCGTGTTGACGCCGGGCAAGAGCAACTCGGTCGCCGCATACACTATTCTCA
GAATGACTTGGTTGAGTACTCACCAGTCACAGAAAAGCATCTTACGGATGGCATGACAGTAAGAGAATTA
TGCAGTGCTGCCATAACCATGAGTGATAACACTGCGGCCAACTTACTTCTGACAACGATCGGAGGACCGA
AGGAGCTAACCGCTTTTTTGCACAACATGGGGGATCATGTAACTCGCCTTGATCGTTGGGAACCGGAGCT
GAATGAAGCCATACCAAACGACGAGCGTGACACCACGATGCCTGCAGCAATGGCAACAACGTTGCGCAAA
CTATTAACTGGCGAACTACTTACTCTAGCTTCCCGGCAACAATTAATAGACTGGATGGAGGCGGATAAAG
TTGCAGGACCACTTCTGCGCTCGGCCCTTCCGGCTGGCTGGTTTATTGCTGATAAATCTGGAGCCGGTGA
GCGTGGGTCTCGCGGTATCATTGCAGCACTGGGGCCAGATGGTAAGCCCTCCCGTATCGTAGTTATCTAC
ACGACGGGGAGTCAGGCAACTATGGATGAACGAAATAGACAGATCGCTGAGATAGGTGCCTCACTGATTA
AGCATTGGTAACTGTCAGACCAAGTTTACTCATATATACTTTAGATTGATTTAAAACTTCATTTTTAATT
TAAAAGGATCTAGGTGAAGATCCTTTTTGATAATCTCATGACCAAAATCCCTTAACGTGAGTTTTCGTTC
CACTGAGCGTCAGACCCCGTAGAAAAGATCAAAGGATCTTCTTGAGATCCTTTTTTTCTGCGCGTAATCT
GCTGCTTGCAAACAAAAAAACCACCGCTACCAGCGGTGGTTTGTTTGCCGGATCAAGAGCTACCAACTCT
TTTTCCGAAGGTAACTGGCTTCAGCAGAGCGCAGATACCAAATACTGTCCTTCTAGTGTAGCCGTAGTTA
GGCCACCACTTCAAGAACTCTGTAGCACCGCCTACATACCTCGCTCTGCTAATCCTGTTACCAGTGGCTG
CTGCCAGTGGCGATAAGTCGTGTCTTACCGGGTTGGACTCAAGACGATAGTTACCGGATAAGGCGCAGCG
GTCGGGCTGAACGGGGGGTTCGTGCACACAGCCCAGCTTGGAGCGAACGACCTACACCGAACTGAGATAC
CTACAGCGTGAGCTATGAGAAAGCGCCACGCTTCCCGAAGGGAGAAAGGCGGACAGGTATCCGGTAAGCG
GCAGGGTCGGAACAGGAGAGCGCACGAGGGAGCTTCCAGGGGGAAACGCCTGGTATCTTTATAGTCCTGT
CGGGTTTCGCCACCTCTGACTTGAGCGTCGATTTTTGTGATGCTCGTCAGGGGGGCGGAGCCTATGGAAA
AACGCCAGCAACGCGGCCTTTTTACGGTTCCTGGCCTTTTGCTGGCCTTGAAGCTGTCCCTGATGGTCGT
CATCTACCTGCCTGGACAGCATGGCCTGCAACGCGGGCATCCCGATGCCGCCGGAAGCGAGAAGAATCAT
AATGGGGAAGGCCATCCAGCCTCGCGTCGAACTAGATGATCCGGCTGTGGAATGTGTGTCAGTTAGGGTG
TGGAAAGTCCCCAGGCTCCCCAGCAGGCAGAAGTATGCAAAGCATGCATCTCAATTAGTCAGCAACCAGG
TGTGGAAAGTCCCCAGGCTCCCCAGCAGGCAGAAGTATGCAAAGCATGCATCTCAATTAGTCAGCAACCA
TAGTCCCGCCCCTAACTCCGCCCATCCCGCCCCTAACTCCGCCCAGTTCCGCCCATTCTCCGCCCCATGG
CTGACTAATTTTTTTTATTTATGCAGAGGCCGAGGCCGCCTCGGCCTCTGAGCTATTCCAGAAGTAGTGA
GGAGGCTTTTTTGGAGGGTGACCGCCACGACCGGTATGGCCAAGCCTTTGTCTCAAGAAGAATCCACCCT
CATTGAAAGAGCAACGGCTACAATCAACAGCATCCCCATCTCTGAAGACTACAGCGTCGCCAGCGCAGCT
CTCTCTAGCGACGGCCGCATCTTCACTGGTGTCAATGTATATCATTTTACTGGGGGACCTTGTGCAGAAC
TCGTGGTGCTGGGCACTGCTGCTGCTGCGGCAGCTGGCAACCTGACTTGTATCGTCGCGATCGGAAATGA
GAACAGGGGCATCTTGAGCCCCTGCGGACGGTGCCGACAGGTGCTTCTCGATCTGCATCCTGGGATCAAA
GCCATAGTGAAGGACAGTGATGGACAGCCGACGGCAGTTGGGATTCGTGAATTGCTGCCCTCTGGTTACG
GTCCGACGCGGCCCGACGGGTCCGAGGGGGGTCGACCTCGAAACTTGTTTATTGCAGCTTATAATGGTTA
CAAATAAAGCAATAGCATCACAAATTTCACAAATAAAGCATTTTTTTCACTGCATTCTAGTTGTGGTTTG
TCCAAACTCATCAATGTATCTTATCATGTCTGGATCTGATCCGAACCCCTTCCTCGACCAATTCTCATGT
TTGACAGCTTATCATCGCAGATCCGGGCAACGTTGTTGCCATTGCTCGACCAATTCTCATGTTTGACAGC
TTATCATCGCAGATCCGTATGGTGCACTCTCAGTACAATCTGCTCTGATGCCGCATAGTTAAGCCAGTAT
CTGCTCCCTGCTTGTGTGTTGGAGGTCGCTGAGTAGTGCGCGAGCAAAATTTAAGCTACAACAAGGCAAG
GCTTGACCGACAATTGCATGAAGAATCTGCTTAGGGTTAGGCGTTTTGCGCTGCTTCGCGATGTACGGGC
CAGATATACGCGTATCTGAGGGGACTAGGGTGTGTTTAGGCGAAAAGCGGGGCTTCGGTTGTACGCGGTT
AGGAGTCCCCTCAGGATATAGTAGTTTCGCTTTTGCATAGGGAGGGGGAAATGTAGTCTTATGCAATACT
CTTGTAGTCTTGCAACATGGTAACGATGAGTTAGCAACATGCCTTACAAGGAGAGAAAAAGCACCGTGCA
TGCCGATTGGTGGAAGTAAGGTGGTACGATCGTGCCTTATTAGGAAGGCAACAGACGGGTCTGACATGGA
TTGGACGAACCACTGAATTCCGCATTGCAGAGATATTGTATTTAAGTGCCTAGCTCGATACAATAAACGC
CATTTGACCATTCACCACATTGGTGTGCACCTCCAAGCTGGCCGGGGATCCTCTAGGGCCTCTGAGCTAT
TCCAGAAGTAGTGAAGAGGCTTTTTTGGAGGCCTAGGCTTTTGCAAAAAGCTCCGGATCGATCCTGAGAA
CTTCAGGGTGAGTTTGGGGACCCTTGATTGTTCTTTCTTTTTCGCTATTGTAAAATTCATGTTATATGGA
GGGGGCAAAGTTTTCAGGGTGTTGTTTAGAATGGGAAGATGTCCCTTGTATCACCATGGACCCTCATGAT
AATTTTGTTTCTTTCACTTTCTACTCTGTTGACAACCATTGTCTCCTCTTATTTTCTTTTCATTTTCTGT
AACTTTTTCGTTAAACTTTAGCTTGCATTTGTAACGAATTTTTAAATTCACTTTTGTTTATTTGTCAGAT
TGTAAGTACTTTCTCTAATCACTTTTTTTTCAAGGCAATCAGGGTATATTATATTGTACTTCAGCACAGT
TTTAGAGAACAATTGTTATAATTAAATGATAAGGTAGAATATTTCTGCATATAAATTCTGGCTGGCGTGG
AAATATTCTTATTGGTAGAAACAACTACATCCTGGTCATCATCCTGCCTTTCTCTTTATGGTTACAATGA
TATACACTGTTTGAGATGAGGATAAAATACTCTGAGTCCAAACCGGGCCCCTCTGCTAACCATGTTCATG
CCTTCTTCTTTTTCCTACAGCTCCTGGGCAACGTGCTGGTTATTGTGCTGTCTCATCATTTTGGCAAAGA
ATTGTAATACGACTCACTATAGGGCGAATTGATATGTCTAGATTAGATAAAAGTAAAGTGATTAACAGCG
CATTAGAGCTGCTTAATGAGGTCGGAATCGAAGGTTTAACAACCCGTAAACTCGCCCAGAAGCTAGGTGT
AGAGCAGCCTACATTGTATTGGCATGTAAAAAATAAGCGGGCTTTGCTCGACGCCTTAGCCATTGAGATG
TTAGATAGGCACCATACTCACTTTTGCCCTTTAGAAGGGGAAAGCTGGCAAGATTTTTTACGTAATAACG
CTAAAAGTTTTAGATGTGCTTTACTAAGTCATCGCGATGGAGCAAAAGTACATTTAGGTACACGGCCTAC
AGAAAAACAGTATGAAACTCTCGAAAATCAATTAGCCTTTTTATGCCAACAAGGTTTTTCACTAGAGAAT
GCATTATATGCACTCAGCGCTGTGGGGCATTTTACTTTAGGTTGCGTATTGGAAGATCAAGAGCATCAAG
TCGCTAAAGAAGAAAGGGAAACACCTACTACTGATAGTATGCCGCCATTATTACGACAAGCTATCGAATT
ATTTGATCACCAAGGTGCAGAGCCAGCCTTCTTATTCGGCCTTGAATTGATCATATGCGGATTAGAAAAA
CAACTTAAATGTGAAAGTGGGTCCGCGTACAGCGGATCCCGGGAATTCAGATCTTATTAAAGCAGAACTT
GTTTATTGCAGCTTATAATGGTTACAAATAAAGCAATAGCATCACAAATTTCACAAATAAAGCATTTTTT
TCACTGCATTCTAGTTGTGGTTTGTCCAAACTCATCAATGTATCTTATCATGTCTGGTCGAATCCATGGC
GCAGAACTGGTAGGTATGGAAGATCCGCGTTGACATTGATTATTGACTAGTTATTAATAGTAATCAATTA
CGGGGTCATTAGTTCATAGCCCATATATGGAGTTCCGCGTTACATAACTTACGGTAAATGGCCCGCCTGG
CTGACCGCCCAACGACCCCCGCCCATTGACGTCAATAATGACGTATGTTCCCATAGTAACGCCAATAGGG
ACTTTCCATTGACGTCAATGGGTGGAGTATTTACGGTAAACTGCCCACTTGGCAGTACATCAAGTGTATC
ATATGCCAAGTACGCCCCCTATTGACGTCAATGACGGTAAATGGCCCGCCTGGCATTATGCCCAGTACAT
GACCTTATGGGACTTTCCTACTTGGCAGTACATCTACGTATTAGTCATCGCTATTACCATGGTGATGCGG
TTTTGGCAGTACATCAATGGGCGTGGATAGCGGTTTGACTCACGGGGATTTCCAAGTCTCCACCCCATTG
ACGTCAATGGGAGTTTGTTTTGGCACCAAAATCAACGGGACTTTCCAAAATGTCGTAACAACTCCGCCCC
ATTGACGCAAATGGGCGGTAGGCGTGTACGGTGGGAGGTCTATATAAGCAGAGCTCTCCCTATCAGTGAT
AGAGATCTCCCTATCAGTGATAGAGATCGTCGACGAGCTCGTTTAGTGAACCGTCAGATCGCCTGGAGAC
GCCATCCACGCTGTTTTGACCTCCATAGAAGACACCGGGACCGATCCAGCCTCCGGACTCTAGCGTTTAA
ACTTAAGCTTACCACCATGGATTATAAAGACGATGATGACAAGCACCACCACCACCACCACGACAAGGAT
TGTGAAATGAAACGCACCACACTGGACAGCCCTTTGGGGAAGCTGGAGCTGTCTGGTTGTGAGCAGGGTC
TGCACGAAATAATTTTTCTGGGCAAGGGGACGTCTGCAGCTGATGCCGTGGAGGTCCCAGCCCCCGCTGC
GGTTCTCGGAGGTCCGGAGCCCCTGATACAGGCTACAGCCTGGCTGAATGCCTATTTCCACCAGCCCGAG
GCTATCGAAGAGTTCCCCGTGCCGGCTCTTCACCATCCCGTTTTCCAGCAAGAGTCGTTCACCAGACAGG
TGTTATGGAAGCTGCTGAAGGTTGTGAAATTCGGAGAAGTGATTTCTGAGTCACACTTAGCAGCCCTGGT
AGGCAACCCCGCAGCCACGGCAGCAGTGAATACGGCACTGGATGGCAATCCTGTCCCTATCCTGATCCCG
TGCCACAGAGTGGTCCAGGGGGATTCGGATGTGGGGCCGTACCTTGGTGGACTGGCCGTGAAGGAATGGC
TTCTGGCCCATGAAGGCCACCGGTTGGGGAAGCCAGGCTTGGGATTCGAACTGGAGGTGCTGTTCCAGGG
CCCCGGTACCGCCATCACAAGTTTGTACAAAAAAGCAGGCACCATGGCAACATCAGCTGACAGCCCCAGT
TCACCCCTCGGGGCGGAGGATCTCCTGAGTGATTCATCAGAACCCCCTGGGCTCAACCAAGTGTCGTCTG
AAGTGACCTCCCAGCTCTATGCTTCTTTGCGCCTCAGCCGGCAGGCGGAGGCCACGGCCCGAGCCCAGCT
GTATTTACCCTCCACCTCCCCGCCTCATGAAGGGTTAGACGGCTTCGCCCAAGAATTGAGTCGAAGCTTG
TCAGTCGGATTGGAAAAGAACTTGAAGAAAAAGGATGGTTCTAAGCATATCTTTGAGATGGAAAGTGTTC
GGGGTCAGCTCCAGACCATGCTCCAAACCTCACGTGATACAGCCTATCGGGATCCTCTCATTCCTGGCGC
TGGCTCAGAGAGACGGGAAGAGGACTCCTTTGACAGTGATAGCACAGCCACCTTGCTCAACACCCGGCCC
CTGCAAGACTTGTCTCCATCTAGCTCAGCCCAAGCCCTGGAGGAGCTGTTTCCCCGCTACACCAGCCTTC
GGCCAGGGCCTCCACTCAATCCCCCAGATTTTCAGGGGCTGAGAGATGCATTGGATTCAGAGCATACCCG
CCGCAAGCATTGTGAGCGCCATATTCAGAGCCTGCAGACCCGAGTGTTAGAGCTACAGCAACAATTAGCC
GTGGCTGTGGCTGCCGACCGCAAGAAAGATACCATGATTGAACAACTGGACAAGACCCTGGCCCGTGTGG
TGGAGGGCTGGAACCGGCATGAGGCTGAGCGGACAGAGGTTCTCAGGGGACTTCAAGAGGAACACCAGGC
AGCAGAGCTCACCAGAAGCAAGCAGCAGGAGACAGTAACCCGCCTGGAACAAAGCCTTTCTGAGGCCATG
GAGGCCCTGAATCGTGAGCAGGAAAGTGCCAGACTGCAGCAACGGGAAAGAGAGACACTGGAGGAGGAAA
GGCAAGCTCTGACTCTGAGGTTGGAGGCAGAACAGCAGCGGTGCTGTGTCCTGCAGGAAGAGCGGGATGC
AGCTCGGGCTGGGCAACTGAGTGAGCATCGAGAGTTGGAGACTCTTCGGGCTGCCCTAGAAGAAGAACGG
CAGACCTGGGCCCAGCAAGAGCACCAGCTTAAGGAACACTACCAGGCGCTGCAGGAGGAGAGCCAGGCTC
AGCTGGAAAGGGAGAAGGAGAAGAGCCAGAGGGAAGCCCAGGCCGCCTGGGAGACCCAGCACCAGTTGGC
ATTGGTGCAGTCTGAGGTGCGGCGGCTGGAAGGAGAGCTGGATACAGCTCGGAGAGAGAGAGATGCCCTG
CAGCTGGAAATGAGCTTGGTGCAGGCCCGGTATGAAAGCCAGCGGATCCAGCTGGAGTCGGAGCTGGCTG
TGCAGCTGGAGCAGCGGGTGACAGAGCGGCTGGCGCAGGCTCAGGAGAGCAGCCTACGGCAAGCAGCCTC
CCTCAGGGAACATCACAGGAAGCAGCTGCAGGACCTGAGTGGACAGCACCAGCAGGAGCTGGCCAGTCAG
CTAGCTCAGTTCAAGGTGGAAATGGCAGAACGAGAGGAACGGCAACAGCAGGTGGCTGAGGACTACGAGC
TCAGACTGGCCCGGGAGCAAGCGCGAGTGTGCGAACTGCAGAGTGGGAACCAGCAGCTGGAGGAGCAGCG
GGTGGAGCTGGTGGAAAGACTGCAGGCCATGCTGCAGGCCCACTGGGATGAGGCCAACCAGCTGCTCAGC
ACCACTCTCCCGCCGCCCAACCCTCCAGCTCCTCCTGCTGGACCCTCCAGCCCCGGGCCTCAGGAGCCCG
AGAAGGAGGAGAGGAGGGTCTGGACTATGCCTCCCATGGCCGTGGCCCTGAAGCCTGTATTGCAGCAGAG
CCGGGAAGCAAGGGACGAGCTACCTGGAGCGCCTCCTGTTCTTTGCAGTTCCTCCTCAGATCTTAGCCTC
CTGTTGGGCCCCTCTTTTCAGAGCCAGCATTCTTTCCAGCCCCTGGAGCCCAAACCAGACCTCACTTCAT
CCACAGCTGGGGCCTTCTCTGCACTTGGGGCCTTCCATCCCGATCATAGGGCAGAAAGGCCATTCCCTGA
GGAAGATCCTGGACCTGACGGGGAGGGCCTCCTAAAGCAAGGGCTGCCGCCTGCTCAGCTGGAGGGCCTC
AAGAATTTTTTGCACCAGTTGCTGGAGACAGTGCCCCAGAACAATGAGAACCCTTCTGTCGACCTGTTGC
CCCCTAAGTCTGGTCCTCTGACTGTCCCATCTTGGGAGGAAGCCCCTCAAGTGCCACGTATTCCACCGCC
TGTCCACAAAACCAAAGTTCCCTTAGCCATGGCATCCAGTCTTTTCCGGGTCCCTGAGCCTCCCTCCTCC
CATTCACAAGGCAGTGGTCCCAGCAGTGGTTCCCCAGAGAGAGGTGGAGATGGGCTTACATTCCCAAGGC
AGCTGATGGAGGTGTCTCAACTGTTGCGACTCTACCAGGCTCGGGGCTGGGGGGCTCTGCCTGCTGAGGA
TCTCCTGCTCTACCTGAAGAGGCTGGAACACAGCGGGACTGATGGCCGAGGGGATAATGTCCCCAGAAGG
AACACAGACTCCCGCTTGGGTGAGATCCCCCGGAAAGAGATTCCCTCCCAGGCTGTCCCTCGCCGCCTTG
CTACAGCCCCCAAGACTGAAAAACCTCCCGCACGGAAGAAAAGTGGGCACCCTGCCCCGAGTAGCATGAG
GAGCCGGGGGGGAGTCTGGAGATAGATACCCAGCTTTC
Features (pLannotate 1.2.2; 31 found; start..end, strand, type, name):
     85..196     +  polyA_signal   bGH poly(A) signal: bovine growth hormone polyadenylation signal
    737..2526    -  rep_origin     oriP: Epstein-Barr virus oriP replication origin (Yates et al., 2000)
   2527..2745    -  CDS            gL (fragment): GL_EBVB9 - Experimental evidence at protein level: Swiss-Prot protein existence level 1. The heterodimer glycoprotein H-glycoprotein L is required for the fusion of viral and plasma membranes leading to virus entry into the host cell. Acts as a functional inhibitor of gH and maintains gH in an inhibited form. Upon binding to host integrins, gL dissociates from gH leading to activation of the viral fusion glycoproteins gB and gH. Fusion of EBV with B-lymphocytes requires the additional receptor- binding protein gp42, which forms a complex with gH/gL. The heterodimer gH/gL targets also host EPHA
   2828..4755    -  CDS            EBNA1 (fragment): Epstein-Barr nuclear antigen 1, also known as EBNA-1 crucial for latent viral infection, and for episomal amplification of vectors containing the oriP origin (Okita et al., 2013)
   4793..5137    -  CDS            BRRF2_EBVB9 (fragment): Protein inferred from homology: Swiss-Prot protein existence level 3. From Epstein-Barr virus (strain B95-8) (HHV-4) (Human herpesvirus 4).
   5140..5163    -  promoter       tet promoter (fragment): E. coli promoter for tetracycline efflux protein gene
   5276..5380    +  promoter       AmpR promoter: bla
   5381..6241    +  CDS            AmpR: β-lactamase; bla; confers resistance to ampicillin, carbenicillin, and related antibiotics
   6412..7000    +  rep_origin     ori: high-copy-number ColE1/pMB1/pBR322/pUC origin of replication
   7046..7169    -  CDS            TcR (fragment): tetracycline efflux protein; tet; confers resistance to tetracycline
   7207..7504    +  promoter       SV40 promoter: SV40 enhancer and early promoter
   7526..7908    +  CDS            BSD (fragment): blasticidin S deaminase; Aspergillus terreus BSD; confers resistance to blasticidin
   7952..8086    +  polyA_signal   SV40 poly(A) signal: SV40 polyadenylation signal
   8208..8260    -  misc_feature   bom (fragment): basis of mobility region from pBR322
   8391..8484    +  ncRNA          Retro dr1: Accession: RF00214 - Retrovirus direct repeat 1 (dr1)
   8520..8781    +  promoter       RSV promoter: Rous sarcoma virus enhancer/promoter
   8807..8867    +  promoter       SV40 promoter (fragment): SV40 early promoter
   8898..9470    +  intron         β-globin intron: intron from rabbit β-globin gene
   9525..9543    +  promoter       T7 promoter: promoter for bacteriophage T7 RNA polymerase
   9554..10174   +  CDS            tetR: TETR2_ECOLX - Experimental evidence at protein level: Swiss-Prot protein existence level 1. TetR is the repressor of the tetracycline resistance element; its N-terminal region forms a helix-turn-helix structure and binds DNA. Binding of tetracycline to TetR reduces the repressor affinity for the tetracycline resistance gene (tetA) promoter operator sites. From Escherichia coli.
  10216..10337   +  polyA_signal   SV40 poly(A) signal: SV40 polyadenylation signal
  10392..10771   +  enhancer       CMV enhancer: human cytomegalovirus immediate early enhancer
  10772..10975   +  promoter       CMV promoter: human cytomegalovirus (CMV) immediate early promoter
  10977..10996   +  promoter       PLtetO-1 promoter (fragment): modified phage lambda PL promoter with tet operator sites (Lutz and Bujard, 1997)
  10998..11017   +  promoter       PLtetO-1 promoter (fragment): modified phage lambda PL promoter with tet operator sites (Lutz and Bujard, 1997)
  11025..11058   +  promoter       TRE3GV promoter (fragment): 3rd-generation Tet-responsive promoter that can be activated by binding of Tet-On® 3G, optimized for retroviral and lentiviral vectors
  11174..11191   +  CDS            9xHis (fragment): 9xHis affinity tag
  11192..11734   +  CDS            MGMT (fragment): MGMT_HUMAN - Experimental evidence at protein level: Swiss-Prot protein existence level 1. Involved in the cellular defense against the biological effects of O6-methylguanine (O6-MeG) and O4-methylthymine (O4-MeT) in DNA. Repairs the methylated nucleobase in DNA by stoichiometrically transferring the methyl group to a cysteine residue in the enzyme. This is a suicide reaction: the enzyme is irreversibly inactivated. From Homo sapiens (Human).
  11778..11798   +  protein_bind   attB1: mutant version of attB; core recombination site for the Gateway® BP reaction BP Clonase™
  11804..14512   +  CDS            CNTROB: CNTRB_HUMAN - Also known as LIP8. Experimental evidence at protein level: Swiss-Prot protein existence level 1. Required for centriole duplication. Inhibition of centriole duplication leading to defects in cytokinesis. From Homo sapiens (Human).
  14518..14      -  protein_bind   attB2 (across the origin): mutant version of attB; recombination site for the Gateway® BP reaction BP Clonase™
