>Addgene plasmid #136878 | pEBTetBl-CLIP-Centrobin | addgene full sequence | sequence record 276365 | Addgene NGS Result
TTGTACAAAGTGGTGATGGCAGCTAGCGGCGCGCCCGGCCGCTCGAGTCTAGAGGGCCCGTTTAAACCCG
CTGATCAGCCTCGACTGTGCCTTCTAGTTGCCAGCCATCTGTTGTTTGCCCCTCCCCCGTGCCTTCCTTG
ACCCTGGAAGGTGCCACTCCCACTGTCCTTTCCTAATAAAATGAGGAAATTGCATCGCATTGTCTGAGTA
GGTGTCATTCTATTCTGGGGGGTGGGGTGGGGCAGGACAGCAAGGGGGAGGATTGGGAAGACAATAGCAG
GCTAGAGGATCGATCCCCGCCCCGGACGAACTAAACCTGACTACGACATCTCTGCCCCTTCTTCGCGGGG
CAGTGCATGTAATCCCTTCAGTTGGTTGGTACAACTTGCCAACTGGGCCCTGTTCCACATGTGACACGGG
GGGGGACCAAACACAAAGGGGTTCTCTGACTGTAGTTGACATCCTTATAAATGGATGTGCACATTTGCCA
ACACTGAGTGGCTTTCATCCTGGAGCAGACTTTGCAGTCTGTGGACTGCAACACAACATTGCCTTTATGT
GTAACTCTTGGCTGAAGCTCTTACACCAATGCTGGGGGACATGTACCTCCCAGGGGCCCAGGAAGACTAC
GGGAGGCTACACCAACGTCAATCAGAGGGGCCTGTGTAGCTACCGATAAGCGGACCCTCAAGAGGGCATT
AGCAATAGTGTTTATAAGGCCCCCTTGTTAACCCTAAACGGGTAGCATATGCTTCCCGGGTAGTAGTATA
TACTATCCAGACTAACCCTAATTCAATAGCATATGTTACCCAACGGGAAGCATATGCTATCGAATTAGGG
TTAGTAAAAGGGTCCTAAGGAACAGCGATATCTCCCACCCCATGAGCTGTCACGGTTTTATTTACATGGG
GTCAGGATTCCACGAGGGTAGTGAACCATTTTAGTCACAAGGGCAGTGGCTGAAGATCAAGGAGCGGGCA
GTGAACTCTCCTGAATCTTCGCCTGCTTCTTCATTCTCCTTCGTTTAGCTAATAGAATAACTGCTGAGTT
GTGAACAGTAAGGTGTATGTGAGGTGCTCGAAAACAAGGTTTCAGGTGACGCCCCCAGAATAAAATTTGG
ACGGGGGGTTCAGTGGTGGCATTGTGCTATGACACCAATATAACCCTCACAAACCCCTTGGGCAATAAAT
ACTAGTGTAGGAATGAAACATTCTGAATATCTTTAACAATAGAAATCCATGGGGTGGGGACAAGCCGTAA
AGACTGGATGTCCATCTCACACGAATTTATGGCTATGGGCAACACATAATCCTAGTGCAATATGATACTG
GGGTTATTAAGATGTGTCCCAGGCAGGGACCAAGACAGGTGAACCATGTTGTTACACTCTATTTGTAACA
AGGGGAAAGAGAGTGGACGCCGACAGCAGCGGACTCCACTGGTTGTCTCTAACACCCCCGAAAATTAAAC
GGGGCTCCACGCCAATGGGGCCCATAAACAAAGACAAGTGGCCACTCTTTTTTTTGAAATTGTGGAGTGG
GGGCACGCGTCAGCCCCCACACGCCGCCCTGCGGTTTTGGACTGTAAAATAAGGGTGTAATAACTTGGCT
GATTGTAACCCCGCTAACCACTGCGGTCAAACCACTTGCCCACAAAACCACTAATGGCACCCCGGGGAAT
ACCTGCATAAGTAGGTGGGCGGGCCAAGATAGGGGCGCGATTGCTGCGATCTGGAGGACAAATTACACAC
ACTTGCGCCTGAGCGCCAAGCACAGGGTTGTTGGTCCTCATATTCACGAGGTCGCTGAGAGCACGGTGGG
CTAATGTTGCCATGGGTAGCATATACTACCCAAATATCTGGATAGCATATGCTATCCTAATCTATATCTG
GGTAGCATAGGCTATCCTAATCTATATCTGGGTAGTATATGCTATCCTAATCTGTATCCGGGTAGCATAT
GCTATCCTAATAGAGATTAGGGTAGTATATGCTATCCTAATTTATATCTGGGTAGCATATACTACCCAAA
TATCTGGATAGCATATGCTATCCTAATCTATATCTGGGTAGCATATGCTATCCTAATCTATATCTGGGTA
GCATAGGCTATCCTAATCTATATCTGGGTAGCATATGCTATCCTAATCTATATCTGGGTAGTATATGCTA
TCCTAATTTATATCTGGGTAGCATAGGCTATCCTAATCTATATCTGGGTAGCATATGCTATCCTAATCTA
TATCTGGGTAGTATATGCTATCCTAATCTGTATCCGGGTAGCATATGCTATCCTCATGCATATACAGTCA
GCATATGATACCCAGTAGTAGAGTGGGAGTGCTATCCTTTGCATATGCCGCCACCTCCCAAGGGGGCGTG
AATTTTCGCTGCTTGTCCTTTTCCTGCTGGTTGCTCCCATTCTTAGGTGAATTTAAGGAGGCCAGGCTAA
AGCCGTCGCATGTCTGATTGCTCACCAGGTAAATGTCGCTAATGTTTTCCAACGCGAGAAGGTGTTGAGC
GCGGAGCTGAGTGACGTGACAACATGGGTATGCCCAATTGCCCCATGTTGGGAGGACGAAAATGGTGACA
AGACAGATGGCCAGAAATACACCAACAGCACGCATGATGTCTACTGGGGATTTATTCTTTAGTGCGGGGG
AATACACGGCTTTTAATACGATTGAGGGCGTCTCCTAACAAGTTACATCACTCCTGCCCTTCCTCACCCT
CATCTCCATCACCTCCTTCATCTCCGTCATCTCCGTCATCACCCTCCGCGGCAGCCCCTTCCACCATAGG
TGGAAACCAGGGAGGCAAATCTACTCCATCGTCAAAGCTGCACACAGTCACCCTGATATTGCAGGTAGGA
GCGGGCTTTGTCATAACAAGGTCCTTAATCGCATCCTTCAAAACCTCAGCAAATATATGAGTTTGTAAAA
AGACCATGAAATAACAGACAATGGACTCCCTTAGCGGGCCAGGTTGTGGGCCGGGTCCAGGGGCCATTCC
AAAGGGGAGACGACTCAATGGTGTAAGACGACATTGTGGAATAGCAAGGGCAGTTCCTCGCCTTAGGTTG
TAAAGGGAGGTCTTACTACCTCCATATACGAACACACCGGCGACCCAAGTTCCTTCGTCGGTAGTCCTTT
CTACGTGACTCCTAGCCAGGAGAGCTCTTAAACCTTCTGCAATGTTCTCAAATTTCGGGTTGGAACCTCC
TTGACCACGATGCTTTCCAAACCACCCTCCTTTTTTGCGCCTGCCTCCATCACCCTGACCCCGGGGTCCA
GTGCTTGGGCCTTCTCCTGGGTCATCTGCGGGGCCCTGCTCTATCGCTCCCGGGGGCACGTCAGGCTCAC
CATCTGGGCCACCTTCTTGGTGGTATTCAAAATAATCGGCTTCCCCTACAGGGTGGAAAAATGGCCTTCT
ACCTGGAGGGGGCCTGCGCGGTGGAGACCCGGATGATGATGACTGACTACTGGGACTCCTGGGCCTCTTT
TCTCCACGTCCACGACCTCTCCCCCTGGCTCTTTCACGACTTCCCCCCCTGGCTCTTTCACGTCCTCTAC
CCCGGCGGCCTCCACTACCTCCTCGACCCCGGCCTCCACTACCTCCTCGACCCCGGCCTCCACTGCCTCC
TCGACCCCGGCCTCCACCTCCTGCTCCTGCCCCTCCTGCTCCTGCCCCTCCTCCTGCTCCTGCCCCTCCT
GCCCCTCCTGCTCCTGCCCCTCCTGCCCCTCCTGCTCCTGCCCCTCCTGCCCCTCCTGCTCCTGCCCCTC
CTGCCCCTCCTCCTGCTCCTGCCCCTCCTGCCCCTCCTCCTGCTCCTGCCCCTCCTGCCCCTCCTGCTCC
TGCTCCTCCTCCCCCTCCTCCTCCTGCCCCTCCTGCCCCTCCTGCTCCTGCCCCTCCTSCTCCTGCCCCT
CCKGSTCCTGCCCCTCCTGCTCCTGCYCCTCCTGCCCCTCCTGCYCCTCCTCCTGCTCCTGCCCCTCCTG
CTCCTGCCCCTCCTGCCCCTCCTGCCCCTCCTGCTCCTGCCCCTCCTCCTGCTCCTGCCCCTCCTGCCCC
TCCTGCCCCTCCTCCTGCTCCTGCCCCTCCTGCCCCTCCTCCTGCTCCTGCCCCTCCTCCTGCTCCTGCC
CCTCCTGCCCCTCCTGCCCCTCCTCCTSCTCCYGCCCCTCCTGCCCCTCCTCCTGCTCCTRCMCCTCCTC
CTGCTCCTGCCCCTCCTGCCCCTCCTGCCCCTCCTCCTGCTCCTGCCCCTCCTCCTGCTCCTGCCCCTCC
TGCCCCTCCTGCCCCTCCTGCCCCTCCTCCTGCTCCTGCCCCTCCTCCTGCTCCTGCCCCTCCTGCTCCT
GCCCCTCCCGCTCCTGCTCCTGCTCCTGTTCCACCGTGGGTCCCTTTGCAGCCAATGCAACTTGGACGTT
TTTGGGGTCTCCGGACACCATCTCTATGTCTTGGCCCTGATCCTGAGCCGCCCGGGGCTCCTGGTCTTCC
GCCTCCTCGTCCTCGTCCTCTTCCCCGTCCTCGTCCATGGTTATCACCCCCTCTTCTTTGAGGTCCACTG
CCGCCGGAGCCTTCTGGTCCAGATGTGTCTCCCTTCTCTCCTAGGCCATTTCCAGGTCCTGTACCTGGCC
CCTCGTCAGACATGATTCACACTAAAAGAGATCAATAGACATCTTTATTAGACGACGCTCAGTGAATACA
GGGAGTGCAGACTCCTGCCCCCTCCAACAGCCCCCCCACCCTCATCCCCTTCATGGTCGCTGTCAGACAG
ATCCAGGTCTGAAAATTCCCCATCCTCCGAACCATCCTCGTCCTCATCACCAATTACTCGCAGCCCGGAA
AACTCCCGCTGAACATCCTCAAGATTTGCGTCCTGAGCCTCAAGCCAGGCCTCAAATTCCTCGTCCCCCT
TTTTGCTGGACGGTAGGGATGGGGATTCTCGGGACCCCTCCTCTTCCTCTTCAAGGTCACCAGACAGAGA
TGCTACTGGGGCAACGGAAGAAAAGCTGGGTGCGGCCTGTGAGGATCAGCTTATCGATGATAAGCTGTCA
AACATGAGAATTCTTGAAGACGAAAGGGCCTCGTGATACGCCTATTTTTATAGGTTAATGTCATGATAAT
AATGGTTTCTTAGACGTCAGGTGGCACTTTTCGGGGAAATGTGCGCGGAACCCCTATTTGTTTATTTTTC
TAAATACATTCAAATATGTATCCGCTCATGAGACAATAACCCTGATAAATGCTTCAATAATATTGAAAAA
GGAAGAGTATGAGTATTCAACATTTCCGTGTCGCCCTTATTCCCTTTTTTGCGGCATTTTGCCTTCCTGT
TTTTGCTCACCCAGAAACGCTGGTGAAAGTAAAAGATGCTGAAGATCAGTTGGGTGCACGAGTGGGTTAC
ATCGAACTGGATCTCAACAGCGGTAAGATCCTTGAGAGTTTTCGCCCCGAAGAACGTTTTCCAATGATGA
GCACTTTTAAAGTTCTGCTATGTGGCGCGGTATTATCCCGTGTTGACGCCGGGCAAGAGCAACTCGGTCG
CCGCATACACTATTCTCAGAATGACTTGGTTGAGTACTCACCAGTCACAGAAAAGCATCTTACGGATGGC
ATGACAGTAAGAGAATTATGCAGTGCTGCCATAACCATGAGTGATAACACTGCGGCCAACTTACTTCTGA
CAACGATCGGAGGACCGAAGGAGCTAACCGCTTTTTTGCACAACATGGGGGATCATGTAACTCGCCTTGA
TCGTTGGGAACCGGAGCTGAATGAAGCCATACCAAACGACGAGCGTGACACCACGATGCCTGCAGCAATG
GCAACAACGTTGCGCAAACTATTAACTGGCGAACTACTTACTCTAGCTTCCCGGCAACAATTAATAGACT
GGATGGAGGCGGATAAAGTTGCAGGACCACTTCTGCGCTCGGCCCTTCCGGCTGGCTGGTTTATTGCTGA
TAAATCTGGAGCCGGTGAGCGTGGGTCTCGCGGTATCATTGCAGCACTGGGGCCAGATGGTAAGCCCTCC
CGTATCGTAGTTATCTACACGACGGGGAGTCAGGCAACTATGGATGAACGAAATAGACAGATCGCTGAGA
TAGGTGCCTCACTGATTAAGCATTGGTAACTGTCAGACCAAGTTTACTCATATATACTTTAGATTGATTT
AAAACTTCATTTTTAATTTAAAAGGATCTAGGTGAAGATCCTTTTTGATAATCTCATGACCAAAATCCCT
TAACGTGAGTTTTCGTTCCACTGAGCGTCAGACCCCGTAGAAAAGATCAAAGGATCTTCTTGAGATCCTT
TTTTTCTGCGCGTAATCTGCTGCTTGCAAACAAAAAAACCACCGCTACCAGCGGTGGTTTGTTTGCCGGA
TCAAGAGCTACCAACTCTTTTTCCGAAGGTAACTGGCTTCAGCAGAGCGCAGATACCAAATACTGTCCTT
CTAGTGTAGCCGTAGTTAGGCCACCACTTCAAGAACTCTGTAGCACCGCCTACATACCTCGCTCTGCTAA
TCCTGTTACCAGTGGCTGCTGCCAGTGGCGATAAGTCGTGTCTTACCGGGTTGGACTCAAGACGATAGTT
ACCGGATAAGGCGCAGCGGTCGGGCTGAACGGGGGGTTCGTGCACACAGCCCAGCTTGGAGCGAACGACC
TACACCGAACTGAGATACCTACAGCGTGAGCTATGAGAAAGCGCCACGCTTCCCGAAGGGAGAAAGGCGG
ACAGGTATCCGGTAAGCGGCAGGGTCGGAACAGGAGAGCGCACGAGGGAGCTTCCAGGGGGAAACGCCTG
GTATCTTTATAGTCCTGTCGGGTTTCGCCACCTCTGACTTGAGCGTCGATTTTTGTGATGCTCGTCAGGG
GGGCGGAGCCTATGGAAAAACGCCAGCAACGCGGCCTTTTTACGGTTCCTGGCCTTTTGCTGGCCTTGAA
GCTGTCCCTGATGGTCGTCATCTACCTGCCTGGACAGCATGGCCTGCAACGCGGGCATCCCGATGCCGCC
GGAAGCGAGAAGAATCATAATGGGGAAGGCCATCCAGCCTCGCGTCGAACTAGATGATCCGGCTGTGGAA
TGTGTGTCAGTTAGGGTGTGGAAAGTCCCCAGGCTCCCCAGCAGGCAGAAGTATGCAAAGCATGCATCTC
AATTAGTCAGCAACCAGGTGTGGAAAGTCCCCAGGCTCCCCAGCAGGCAGAAGTATGCAAAGCATGCATC
TCAATTAGTCAGCAACCATAGTCCCGCCCCTAACTCCGCCCATCCCGCCCCTAACTCCGCCCAGTTCCGC
CCATTCTCCGCCCCATGGCTGACTAATTTTTTTTATTTATGCAGAGGCCGAGGCCGCCTCGGCCTCTGAG
CTATTCCAGAAGTAGTGAGGAGGCTTTTTTGGAGGGTGACCGCCACGACCGGTATGGCCAAGCCTTTGTC
TCAAGAAGAATCCACCCTCATTGAAAGAGCAACGGCTACAATCAACAGCATCCCCATCTCTGAAGACTAC
AGCGTCGCCAGCGCAGCTCTCTCTAGCGACGGCCGCATCTTCACTGGTGTCAATGTATATCATTTTACTG
GGGGACCTTGTGCAGAACTCGTGGTGCTGGGCACTGCTGCTGCTGCGGCAGCTGGCAACCTGACTTGTAT
CGTCGCGATCGGAAATGAGAACAGGGGCATCTTGAGCCCCTGCGGACGGTGCCGACAGGTGCTTCTCGAT
CTGCATCCTGGGATCAAAGCCATAGTGAAGGACAGTGATGGACAGCCGACGGCAGTTGGGATTCGTGAAT
TGCTGCCCTCTGGTTATGTGTGGGAGGGCTAACGGTCCGACGCGGCCCGACGGGTCCGAGGGGGGTCGAC
CTCGAAACTTGTTTATTGCAGCTTATAATGGTTACAAATAAAGCAATAGCATCACAAATTTCACAAATAA
AGCATTTTTTTCACTGCATTCTAGTTGTGGTTTGTCCAAACTCATCAATGTATCTTATCATGTCTGGATC
TGATCCGAACCCCTTCCTCGACCAATTCTCATGTTTGACAGCTTATCATCGCAGATCCGGGCAACGTTGT
TGCCATTGCTCGACCAATTCTCATGTTTGACAGCTTATCATCGCAGATCCGTATGGTGCACTCTCAGTAC
AATCTGCTCTGATGCCGCATAGTTAAGCCAGTATCTGCTCCCTGCTTGTGTGTTGGAGGTCGCTGAGTAG
TGCGCGAGCAAAATTTAAGCTACAACAAGGCAAGGCTTGACCGACAATTGCATGAAGAATCTGCTTAGGG
TTAGGCGTTTTGCGCTGCTTCGCGATGTACGGGCCAGATATACGCGTATCTGAGGGGACTAGGGTGTGTT
TAGGCGAAAAGCGGGGCTTCGGTTGTACGCGGTTAGGAGTCCCCTCAGGATATAGTAGTTTCGCTTTTGC
ATAGGGAGGGGGAAATGTAGTCTTATGCAATACTCTTGTAGTCTTGCAACATGGTAACGATGAGTTAGCA
ACATGCCTTACAAGGAGAGAAAAAGCACCGTGCATGCCGATTGGTGGAAGTAAGGTGGTACGATCGTGCC
TTATTAGGAAGGCAACAGACGGGTCTGACATGGATTGGACGAACCACTGAATTCCGCATTGCAGAGATAT
TGTATTTAAGTGCCTAGCTCGATACAATAAACGCCATTTGACCATTCACCACATTGGTGTGCACCTCCAA
GCTGGCCGGGGATCCTCTAGGGCCTCTGAGCTATTCCAGAAGTAGTGAAGAGGCTTTTTTGGAGGCCTAG
GCTTTTGCAAAAAGCTCCGGATCGATCCTGAGAACTTCAGGGTGAGTTTGGGGACCCTTGATTGTTCTTT
CTTTTTCGCTATTGTAAAATTCATGTTATATGGAGGGGGCAAAGTTTTCAGGGTGTTGTTTAGAATGGGA
AGATGTCCCTTGTATCACCATGGACCCTCATGATAATTTTGTTTCTTTCACTTTCTACTCTGTTGACAAC
CATTGTCTCCTCTTATTTTCTTTTCATTTTCTGTAACTTTTTCGTTAAACTTTAGCTTGCATTTGTAACG
AATTTTTAAATTCACTTTTGTTTATTTGTCAGATTGTAAGTACTTTCTCTAATCACTTTTTTTTCAAGGC
AATCAGGGTATATTATATTGTACTTCAGCACAGTTTTAGAGAACAATTGTTATAATTAAATGATAAGGTA
GAATATTTCTGCATATAAATTCTGGCTGGCGTGGAAATATTCTTATTGGTAGAAACAACTACATCCTGGT
CATCATCCTGCCTTTCTCTTTATGGTTACAATGATATACACTGTTTGAGATGAGGATAAAATACTCTGAG
TCCAAACCGGGCCCCTCTGCTAACCATGTTCATGCCTTCTTCTTTTTCCTACAGCTCCTGGGCAACGTGC
TGGTTATTGTGCTGTCTCATCATTTTGGCAAAGAATTGTAATACGACTCACTATAGGGCGAATTGATATG
TCTAGATTAGATAAAAGTAAAGTGATTAACAGCGCATTAGAGCTGCTTAATGAGGTCGGAATCGAAGGTT
TAACAACCCGTAAACTCGCCCAGAAGCTAGGTGTAGAGCAGCCTACATTGTATTGGCATGTAAAAAATAA
GCGGGCTTTGCTCGACGCCTTAGCCATTGAGATGTTAGATAGGCACCATACTCACTTTTGCCCTTTAGAA
GGGGAAAGCTGGCAAGATTTTTTACGTAATAACGCTAAAAGTTTTAGATGTGCTTTACTAAGTCATCGCG
ATGGAGCAAAAGTACATTTAGGTACACGGCCTACAGAAAAACAGTATGAAACTCTCGAAAATCAATTAGC
CTTTTTATGCCAACAAGGTTTTTCACTAGAGAATGCATTATATGCACTCAGCGCTGTGGGGCATTTTACT
TTAGGTTGCGTATTGGAAGATCAAGAGCATCAAGTCGCTAAAGAAGAAAGGGAAACACCTACTACTGATA
GTATGCCGCCATTATTACGACAAGCTATCGAATTATTTGATCACCAAGGTGCAGAGCCAGCCTTCTTATT
CGGCCTTGAATTGATCATATGCGGATTAGAAAAACAACTTAAATGTGAAAGTGGGTCCGCGTACAGCGGA
TCCCGGGAATTCAGATCTTATTAAAGCAGAACTTGTTTATTGCAGCTTATAATGGTTACAAATAAAGCAA
TAGCATCACAAATTTCACAAATAAAGCATTTTTTTCACTGCATTCTAGTTGTGGTTTGTCCAAACTCATC
AATGTATCTTATCATGTCTGGTCGAATCCATGGCGCAGAACTGGTAGGTATGGAAGATCCGCGTTGACAT
TGATTATTGACTAGTTATTAATAGTAATCAATTACGGGGTCATTAGTTCATAGCCCATATATGGAGTTCC
GCGTTACATAACTTACGGTAAATGGCCCGCCTGGCTGACCGCCCAACGACCCCCGCCCATTGACGTCAAT
AATGACGTATGTTCCCATAGTAACGCCAATAGGGACTTTCCATTGACGTCAATGGGTGGAGTATTTACGG
TAAACTGCCCACTTGGCAGTACATCAAGTGTATCATATGCCAAGTACGCCCCCTATTGACGTCAATGACG
GTAAATGGCCCGCCTGGCATTATGCCCAGTACATGACCTTATGGGACTTTCCTACTTGGCAGTACATCTA
CGTATTAGTCATCGCTATTACCATGGTGATGCGGTTTTGGCAGTACATCAATGGGCGTGGATAGCGGTTT
GACTCACGGGGATTTCCAAGTCTCCACCCCATTGACGTCAATGGGAGTTTGTTTTGGCACCAAAATCAAC
GGGACTTTCCAAAATGTCGTAACAACTCCGCCCCATTGACGCAAATGGGCGGTAGGCGTGTACGGTGGGA
GGTCTATATAAGCAGAGCTCTCCCTATCAGTGATAGAGATCTCCCTATCAGTGATAGAGATCGTCGACGA
GCTCGTTTAGTGAACCGTCAGATCGCCTGGAGACGCCATCCACGCTGTTTTGACCTCCATAGAAGACACC
GGGACCGATCCAGCCTCCGGACTCTAGCGTTTAAACTTAAGCTTACCACCATGGATTATAAAGACGATGA
TGACAAGCACCACCACCACCACCACGACAAGGATTGTGAAATGAAACGCACCACACTGGACAGCCCTTTG
GGGAAGCTGGAGCTGTCTGGTTGTGAGCAGGGTCTGCACGAAATAATTTTTCTGGGCAAGGGGACGTCTG
CAGCTGATGCCGTGGAGGTCCCAGCCCCCGCTGCGGTTCTCGGAGGTCCGGAGCCCCTGATACAGGCTAC
AGCCTGGCTGAATGCCTATTTCCACCAGCCCGAGGCTATCGAAGAGTTCCCCGTGCCGGCTCTTCACCAT
CCCGTTTTCCAGCAAGAGTCGTTCACCAGACAGGTGTTATGGAAGCTGCTGAAGGTTGTGAAATTCGGAG
AAGTGATTTCTGAGTCACACTTAGCAGCCCTGGTAGGCAACCCCGCAGCCACGGCAGCAGTGAATACGGC
ACTGGATGGCAATCCTGTCCCTATCCTGATCCCGTGCCACAGAGTGGTCCAGGGGGATTCGGATGTGGGG
CCGTACCTTGGTGGACTGGCCGTGAAGGAATGGCTTCTGGCCCATGAAGGCCACCGGTTGGGGAAGCCAG
GCTTGGGATTCGAACTGGAGGTGCTGTTCCAGGGCCCCGGTACCGCCATCACAAGTTTGTACAAAAAAGC
AGGCACCATGGCAACATCAGCTGACAGCCCCAGTTCACCCCTCGGGGCGGAGGATCTCCTGAGTGATTCA
TCAGAACCCCCTGGGCTCAACCAAGTGTCGTCTGAAGTGACCTCCCAGCTCTATGCTTCTTTGCGCCTCA
GCCGGCAGGCGGAGGCCACGGCCCGAGCCCAGCTGTATTTACCCTCCACCTCCCCGCCTCATGAAGGGTT
AGACGGCTTCGCCCAAGAATTGAGTCGAAGCTTGTCAGTCGGATTGGAAAAGAACTTGAAGAAAAAGGAT
GGTTCTAAGCATATCTTTGAGATGGAAAGTGTTCGGGGTCAGCTCCAGACCATGCTCCAAACCTCACGTG
ATACAGCCTATCGGGATCCTCTCATTCCTGGCGCTGGCTCAGAGAGACGGGAAGAGGACTCCTTTGACAG
TGATAGCACAGCCACCTTGCTCAACACCCGGCCCCTGCAAGACTTGTCTCCATCTAGCTCAGCCCAAGCC
CTGGAGGAGCTGTTTCCCCGCTACACCAGCCTTCGGCCAGGGCCTCCACTCAATCCCCCAGATTTTCAGG
GGCTGAGAGATGCATTGGATTCAGAGCATACCCGCCGCAAGCATTGTGAGCGCCATATTCAGAGCCTGCA
GACCCGAGTGTTAGAGCTACAGCAACAATTAGCCGTGGCTGTGGCTGCCGACCGCAAGAAAGATACCATG
ATTGAACAACTGGACAAGACCCTGGCCCGTGTGGTGGAGGGCTGGAACCGGCATGAGGCTGAGCGGACAG
AGGTTCTCAGGGGACTTCAAGAGGAACACCAGGCAGCAGAGCTCACCAGAAGCAAGCAGCAGGAGACAGT
AACCCGCCTGGAACAAAGCCTTTCTGAGGCCATGGAGGCCCTGAATCGTGAGCAGGAAAGTGCCAGACTG
CAGCAACGGGAAAGAGAGACACTGGAGGAGGAAAGGCAAGCTCTGACTCTGAGGTTGGAGGCAGAACAGC
AGCGGTGCTGTGTCCTGCAGGAAGAGCGGGATGCAGCTCGGGCTGGGCAACTGAGTGAGCATCGAGAGTT
GGAGACTCTTCGGGCTGCCCTAGAAGAAGAACGGCAGACCTGGGCCCAGCAAGAGCACCAGCTTAAGGAA
CACTACCAGGCGCTGCAGGAGGAGAGCCAGGCTCAGCTGGAAAGGGAGAAGGAGAAGAGCCAGAGGGAAG
CCCAGGCCGCCTGGGAGACCCAGCACCAGTTGGCATTGGTGCAGTCTGAGGTGCGGCGGCTGGAAGGAGA
GCTGGATACAGCTCGGAGAGAGAGAGATGCCCTGCAGCTGGAAATGAGCTTGGTGCAGGCCCGGTATGAA
AGCCAGCGGATCCAGCTGGAGTCGGAGCTGGCTGTGCAGCTGGAGCAGCGGGTGACAGAGCGGCTGGCGC
AGGCTCAGGAGAGCAGCCTACGGCAAGCAGCCTCCCTCAGGGAACATCACAGGAAGCAGCTGCAGGACCT
GAGTGGACAGCACCAGCAGGAGCTGGCCAGTCAGCTAGCTCAGTTCAAGGTGGAAATGGCAGAACGAGAG
GAACGGCAACAGCAGGTGGCTGAGGACTACGAGCTCAGACTGGCCCGGGAGCAAGCGCGAGTGTGCGAAC
TGCAGAGTGGGAACCAGCAGCTGGAGGAGCAGCGGGTGGAGCTGGTGGAAAGACTGCAGGCCATGCTGCA
GGCCCACTGGGATGAGGCCAACCAGCTGCTCAGCACCACTCTCCCGCCGCCCAACCCTCCAGCTCCTCCT
GCTGGACCCTCCAGCCCCGGGCCTCAGGAGCCCGAGAAGGAGGAGAGGAGGGTCTGGACTATGCCTCCCA
TGGCCGTGGCCCTGAAGCCTGTATTGCAGCAGAGCCGGGAAGCAAGGGACGAGCTACCTGGAGCGCCTCC
TGTTCTTTGCAGTTCCTCCTCAGATCTTAGCCTCCTGTTGGGCCCCTCTTTTCAGAGCCAGCATTCTTTC
CAGCCCCTGGAGCCCAAACCAGACCTCACTTCATCCACAGCTGGGGCCTTCTCTGCACTTGGGGCCTTCC
ATCCCGATCATAGGGCAGAAAGGCCATTCCCTGAGGAAGATCCTGGACCTGACGGGGAGGGCCTCCTAAA
GCAAGGGCTGCCGCCTGCTCAGCTGGAGGGCCTCAAGAATTTTTTGCACCAGTTGCTGGAGACAGTGCCC
CAGAACAATGAGAACCCTTCTGTCGACCTGTTGCCCCCTAAGTCTGGTCCTCTGACTGTCCCATCTTGGG
AGGAAGCCCCTCAAGTGCCACGTATTCCACCGCCTGTCCACAAAACCAAAGTTCCCTTAGCCATGGCATC
CAGTCTTTTCCGGGTCCCTGAGCCTCCCTCCTCCCATTCACAAGGCAGTGGTCCCAGCAGTGGTTCCCCA
GAGAGAGGTGGAGATGGGCTTACATTCCCAAGGCAGCTGATGGAGGTGTCTCAACTGTTGCGACTCTACC
AGGCTCGGGGCTGGGGGGCTCTGCCTGCTGAGGATCTCCTGCTCTACCTGAAGAGGCTGGAACACAGCGG
GACTGATGGCCGAGGGGATAATGTCCCCAGAAGGAACACAGACTCCCGCTTGGGTGAGATCCCCCGGAAA
GAGATTCCCTCCCAGGCTGTCCCTCGCCGCCTTGCTACAGCCCCCAAGACTGAAAAACCTCCCGCACGGA
AGAAAAGTGGGCACCCTGCCCCGAGTAGCATGAGGAGCCGGGGGGGAGTCTGGAGATAGAACCCAGCTTT
C
Features (pLannotate 1.2.2; 31 found; start..end, strand, type, name):
     85..196     +  polyA_signal   bGH poly(A) signal: bovine growth hormone polyadenylation signal
    737..2294    -  rep_origin     oriP (fragment): Epstein-Barr virus oriP replication origin (Yates et al., 2000)
   2407..2625    -  CDS            gL (fragment): GL_EBVB9 - Experimental evidence at protein level: Swiss-Prot protein existence level 1. The heterodimer glycoprotein H-glycoprotein L is required for the fusion of viral and plasma membranes leading to virus entry into the host cell. Acts as a functional inhibitor of gH and maintains gH in an inhibited form. Upon binding to host integrins, gL dissociates from gH leading to activation of the viral fusion glycoproteins gB and gH. Fusion of EBV with B-lymphocytes requires the additional receptor- binding protein gp42, which forms a complex with gH/gL. The heterodimer gH/gL targets also host EPHA
   2708..4633    -  CDS            EBNA1: Epstein-Barr nuclear antigen 1, also known as EBNA-1 crucial for latent viral infection, and for episomal amplification of vectors containing the oriP origin (Okita et al., 2013)
   4671..5015    -  CDS            BRRF2_EBVB9 (fragment): Protein inferred from homology: Swiss-Prot protein existence level 3. From Epstein-Barr virus (strain B95-8) (HHV-4) (Human herpesvirus 4).
   5018..5041    -  promoter       tet promoter (fragment): E. coli promoter for tetracycline efflux protein gene
   5154..5258    +  promoter       AmpR promoter: bla
   5259..6119    +  CDS            AmpR: β-lactamase; bla; confers resistance to ampicillin, carbenicillin, and related antibiotics
   6290..6878    +  rep_origin     ori: high-copy-number ColE1/pMB1/pBR322/pUC origin of replication
   6924..7047    -  CDS            TcR (fragment): tetracycline efflux protein; tet; confers resistance to tetracycline
   7085..7382    +  promoter       SV40 promoter: SV40 enhancer and early promoter
   7404..7802    +  CDS            BSD: blasticidin S deaminase; Aspergillus terreus BSD; confers resistance to blasticidin
   7846..7980    +  polyA_signal   SV40 poly(A) signal: SV40 polyadenylation signal
   8102..8154    -  misc_feature   bom (fragment): basis of mobility region from pBR322
   8285..8378    +  ncRNA          Retro dr1: Accession: RF00214 - Retrovirus direct repeat 1 (dr1)
   8414..8675    +  promoter       RSV promoter: Rous sarcoma virus enhancer/promoter
   8701..8761    +  promoter       SV40 promoter (fragment): SV40 early promoter
   8792..9364    +  intron         β-globin intron: intron from rabbit β-globin gene
   9419..9437    +  promoter       T7 promoter: promoter for bacteriophage T7 RNA polymerase
   9448..10068   +  CDS            tetR: TETR2_ECOLX - Experimental evidence at protein level: Swiss-Prot protein existence level 1. TetR is the repressor of the tetracycline resistance element; its N-terminal region forms a helix-turn-helix structure and binds DNA. Binding of tetracycline to TetR reduces the repressor affinity for the tetracycline resistance gene (tetA) promoter operator sites. From Escherichia coli.
  10110..10231   +  polyA_signal   SV40 poly(A) signal: SV40 polyadenylation signal
  10286..10665   +  enhancer       CMV enhancer: human cytomegalovirus immediate early enhancer
  10666..10869   +  promoter       CMV promoter: human cytomegalovirus (CMV) immediate early promoter
  10871..10890   +  promoter       PLtetO-1 promoter (fragment): modified phage lambda PL promoter with tet operator sites (Lutz and Bujard, 1997)
  10892..10911   +  promoter       PLtetO-1 promoter (fragment): modified phage lambda PL promoter with tet operator sites (Lutz and Bujard, 1997)
  10919..10952   +  promoter       TRE3GV promoter (fragment): 3rd-generation Tet-responsive promoter that can be activated by binding of Tet-On® 3G, optimized for retroviral and lentiviral vectors
  11068..11085   +  CDS            9xHis (fragment): 9xHis affinity tag
  11086..11628   +  CDS            MGMT (fragment): MGMT_HUMAN - Experimental evidence at protein level: Swiss-Prot protein existence level 1. Involved in the cellular defense against the biological effects of O6-methylguanine (O6-MeG) and O4-methylthymine (O4-MeT) in DNA. Repairs the methylated nucleobase in DNA by stoichiometrically transferring the methyl group to a cysteine residue in the enzyme. This is a suicide reaction: the enzyme is irreversibly inactivated. From Homo sapiens (Human).
  11672..11692   +  protein_bind   attB1: mutant version of attB; core recombination site for the Gateway® BP reaction BP Clonase™
  11698..14406   +  CDS            CNTROB: CNTRB_HUMAN - Also known as LIP8. Experimental evidence at protein level: Swiss-Prot protein existence level 1. Required for centriole duplication. Inhibition of centriole duplication leading to defects in cytokinesis. From Homo sapiens (Human).
  14411..14      -  protein_bind   attB2 (across the origin): mutant version of attB; recombination site for the Gateway® BP reaction BP Clonase™
