[The description below was written by a language model from this plasmid's Addgene catalogue record and pLannotate feature annotations shown in this document.]
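Description:
pEBTetBl-CLIP-Centrobin is an episomal, tetracycline-regulated mammalian expression plasmid built on the pEBTetBl backbone. In bacteria it is propagated through a high-copy ColE1/pUC-type origin with ampicillin resistance (AmpR); remnants of pBR322 sequence (tet promoter, TcR and bom fragments) are also detected. For mammalian cells the backbone carries the Epstein-Barr virus oriP origin together with an EBNA1 coding sequence, which together allow the plasmid to replicate and be retained as an extrachromosomal episome. An SV40 promoter-driven blasticidin S deaminase cassette with an SV40 poly(A) signal provides selection with blasticidin.

The payload is human centrobin (CNTROB), a centrosomal protein required for centriole duplication, fused at its N terminus to CLIP-tag. The annotation software labels the tag as an MGMT fragment, which fits CLIP-tag being an engineered derivative of this human alkyltransferase that reacts covalently with benzylcytosine substrates. A His tag sits just upstream, and the catalogue also lists a FLAG tag, although that tag is not annotated in the feature tables. Centrobin is flanked by attB1 and attB2 sites, in keeping with the recorded Gateway cloning. Expression is driven by the CMV enhancer/promoter followed by two tet operator sites (CMV-TetO2) and terminated by the bGH poly(A) signal. A separate cassette, comprising an RSV promoter, rabbit β-globin intron, tetR and an SV40 poly(A) signal, supplies the Tet repressor from the same plasmid, so the fusion is held off until tetracycline or doxycycline relieves repression.

The associated publication title indicates use in selective chemical crosslinking studies of centrosomal protein complexes. The two sequence records (14,421 and 14,528 nt) share the same layout. They differ mainly in oriP, which is shorter in the sequencing-derived record.
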