Addgene plasmid #136878: pEBTetBl-CLIP-Centrobin
Purpose: Mammalian expression of the centrosomal protein Centrombin N-terminally fused to CLIP-tag
Depositing lab: Kai Johnsson. Depositing organization: Swiss Federal Institute of Technology (EPFL). Publication: Selective chemical crosslinking reveals a Cep57-Cep63-Cep152 centrosomal complex. Lukinavicius G, Lavogina D, Orpinell M, Umezawa K, Reymond L, Garin N, Gonczy P, Johnsson K. Curr Biol. 2013 Feb 4;23(3):265-70. doi: 10.1016/j.cub.2012.12.030. Epub 2013 Jan 17. PubMed 23333316.
Backbone
  Vector backbone: pEBTetBl
  Backbone size w/o insert (bp): 10943
  Vector type: Mammalian Expression
  Selectable markers: Blasticidin
Growth in bacteria
  Bacterial resistance: Ampicillin, 100 μg/mL
  Growth temperature: 37°C
  Growth strain: DH5alpha
  Copy number: High Copy
Gene/Insert
  Gene/Insert name: CLIP-Centrobin
  Species: H. sapiens (human), Synthetic
  Insert size (bp): 3585
  Entrez Gene: CNTROB (a.k.a. LIP8, PP1221)
  Promoter: CMV-TetO2
  Tag / fusion protein: FLAG-tag / His-tag (N terminal on insert)
  Cloning method: Gateway Cloning
  Sequencing primers: 5′ CMV_Fwd; 3′ BGH_Rev
Terms and licenses: Academic/Nonprofit Terms; Industry Terms: Not Available to Industry
How to cite: pEBTetBl-CLIP-Centrobin was a gift from Kai Johnsson (Addgene plasmid # 136878 ; http://n2t.net/addgene:136878 ; RRID:Addgene_136878)
