>Addgene plasmid #136878 | pEBTetBl-CLIP-Centrobin | depositor partial sequence | sequence record 264183 | Insert
ATGGGCGGTAGGCGTGTACGGTGGGAGGTCTATATAAGCAGAGCTCTCCCTATCAGTGATAGAGATCTCC
CTATCAGTGATAGAGATCGTCGACGAGCTCGTTTAGTGAACCGTCAGATCGCCTGGAGACGCCATCCACG
CTGTTTTGACCTCCATAGAAGACACCGGGACCGATCCAGCCTCCGGACTCTAGCGTTTAAACTTAAGCTT
ACCACCATGGATTATAAAGACGATGATGACAAGCACCACCACCACCACCACGACAAGGATTGTGAAATGA
AACGCACCACACTGGACAGCCCTTTGGGGAAGCTGGAGCTGTCTGGTTGTGAGCAGGGTCTGCACGAAAT
AATTTTTCTGGGCAAGGGGACGTCTGCAGCTGATGCCGTGGAGGTCCCAGCCCCCGCTGCGGTTCTCGGA
GGTCCGGAGCCCCTGATACAGGCTACAGCCTGGCTGAATGCCTATTTCCACCAGCCCGAGGCTATCGAAG
AGTTCCCCGTGCCGGCTCTTCACCATCCCGTTTTCCAGCAAGAGTCGTTCACCAGACAGGTGTTATGGAA
GCTGCTGAAGGTTGTGAAATTCGGAGAAGTGATTTCTGAGTCACACTTAGCAGCCCTGGTAGGCAACCCC
GCAGCCACGGCAGCAGTGAATACGGCACTGGATGGCAATCCTGTCCCTATCCTGATCCCGTGCCACAGAG
TGGTCCAGGGGGATTCGGATGTGGGGCCGTACCTTGGTGGACTGGCCGTGAAGGAATGGCTTCTGGCCCA
TGAAGGCCACCGGTTGGGGAAGCCAGGCTTGGGATTCGAACTGGAGGTGCTGTTCCAGGGCCCCGGTACC
GCCATCACAAGTTTGTACAAAAAAGCAGGCACCATGGCAACATCAGCTGACAGCCCCAGTTCACCCCTCG
GGGCGGAGGATCTCCTGAGTGATTCATCAGAACCCCCTGGGCTCAACCAAGTGTCGTCTGAAGTGACCTC
CCAGCTCTATGCTTCTTTGCGCCTCAGCCGGCAGGCGGAGGCCACGGCCCGAGCCCAGCTGTATTTACCC
TCCACCTCCCCGCCTCATGAAGGGTTAGACGGCTTCGCCCAAGAATTGAGTCGAAGCTTGTCAGTCGGAT
TGGAAAAGAACTTGAAGAAAAAGGATGGTTCTAAGCATATCTTTGAGATGGAAAGTGTTCGGGGTCAGCT
CCAGACCATGCTCCAAACCTCACGTGATACAGCCTATCGGGATCCTCTCATTCCTGGCGCTGGCTCAGAG
AGACGGGAAGAGGACTCCTTTGACAGTGATAGCACAGCCACCTTGCTCAACACCCGGCCCCTGCAAGACT
TGTCTCCATCTAGCTCAGCCCAAGCCCTGGAGGAGCTGTTTCCCCGCTACACCAGCCTTCGGCCAGGGCC
TCCACTCAATCCCCCAGATTTTCAGGGGCTGAGAGATGCATTGGATTCAGAGCATACCCGCCGCAAGCAT
TGTGAGCGCCATATTCAGAGCCTGCAGACCCGAGTGTTAGAGCTACAGCAACAATTAGCCGTGGCTGTGG
CTGCCGACCGCAAGAAAGATACCATGATTGAACAACTGGACAAGACCCTGGCCCGTGTGGTGGAGGGCTG
GAACCGGCATGAGGCTGAGCGGACAGAGGTTCTCAGGGGACTTCAAGAGGAACACCAGGCAGCAGAGCTC
ACCAGAAGCAAGCAGCAGGAGACAGTAACCCGCCTGGAACAAAGCCTTTCTGAGGCCATGGAGGCCCTGA
ATCGTGAGCAGGAAAGTGCCAGACTGCAGCAACGGGAAAGAGAGACACTGGAGGAGGAAAGGCAAGCTCT
GACTCTGAGGTTGGAGGCAGAACAGCAGCGGTGCTGTGTCCTGCAGGAAGAGCGGGATGCAGCTCGGGCT
GGGCAACTGAGTGAGCATCGAGAGTTGGAGACTCTTCGGGCTGCCCTAGAAGAAGAACGGCAGACCTGGG
CCCAGCAAGAGCACCAGCTTAAGGAACACTACCAGGCGCTGCAGGAGGAGAGCCAGGCTCAGCTGGAAAG
GGAGAAGGAGAAGAGCCAGAGGGAAGCCCAGGCCGCCTGGGAGACCCAGCACCAGTTGGCATTGGTGCAG
TCTGAGGTGCGGCGGCTGGAAGGAGAGCTGGATACAGCTCGGAGAGAGAGAGATGCCCTGCAGCTGGAAA
TGAGCTTGGTGCAGGCCCGGTATGAAAGCCAGCGGATCCAGCTGGAGTCGGAGCTGGCTGTGCAGCTGGA
GCAGCGGGTGACAGAGCGGCTGGCGCAGGCTCAGGAGAGCAGCCTACGGCAAGCAGCCTCCCTCAGGGAA
CATCACAGGAAGCAGCTGCAGGACCTGAGTGGACAGCACCAGCAGGAGCTGGCCAGTCAGCTAGCTCAGT
TCAAGGTGGAAATGGCAGAACGAGAGGAACGGCAACAGCAGGTGGCTGAGGACTACGAGCTCAGACTGGC
CCGGGAGCAAGCGCGAGTGTGCGAACTGCAGAGTGGGAACCAGCAGCTGGAGGAGCAGCGGGTGGAGCTG
GTGGAAAGACTGCAGGCCATGCTGCAGGCCCACTGGGATGAGGCCAACCAGCTGCTCAGCACCACTCTCC
CGCCGCCCAACCCTCCAGCTCCTCCTGCTGGACCCTCCAGCCCCGGGCCTCAGGAGCCCGAGAAGGAGGA
GAGGAGGGTCTGGACTATGCCTCCCATGGCCGTGGCCCTGAAGCCTGTATTGCAGCAGAGCCGGGAAGCA
AGGGACGAGCTACCTGGAGCGCCTCCTGTTCTTTGCAGTTCCTCCTCAGATCTTAGCCTCCTGTTGGGCC
CCTCTTTTCAGAGCCAGCATTCTTTCCAGCCCCTGGAGCCCAAACCAGACCTCACTTCATCCACAGCTGG
GGCCTTCTCTGCACTTGGGGCCTTCCATCCCGATCATAGGGCAGAAAGGCCATTCCCTGAGGAAGATCCT
GGACCTGACGGGGAGGGCCTCCTAAAGCAAGGGCTGCCGCCTGCTCAGCTGGAGGGCCTCAAGAATTTTT
TGCACCAGTTGCTGGAGACAGTGCCCCAGAACAATGAGAACCCTTCTGTCGACCTGTTGCCCCCTAAGTC
TGGTCCTCTGACTGTCCCATCTTGGGAGGAAGCCCCTCAAGTGCCACGTATTCCACCGCCTGTCCACAAA
ACCAAAGTTCCCTTAGCCATGGCATCCAGTCTTTTCCGGGTCCCTGAGCCTCCCTCCTCCCATTCACAAG
GCAGTGGTCCCAGCAGTGGTTCCCCAGAGAGAGGTGGAGATGGGCTTACATTCCCAAGGCAGCTGATGGA
GGTGTCTCAACTGTTGCGACTCTACCAGGCTCGGGGCTGGGGGGCTCTGCCTGCTGAGGATCTCCTGCTC
TACCTGAAGAGGCTGGAACACAGCGGGACTGATGGCCGAGGGGATAATGTCCCCAGAAGGAACACAGACT
CCCGCTTGGGTGAGATCCCCCGGAAAGAGATTCCCTCCCAGGCTGTCCCTCGCCGCCTTGCTACAGCCCC
CAAGACTGAAAAACCTCCCGCACGGAAGAAAAGTGGGCACCCTGCCCCGAGTAGCATGAGGAGCCGGGGG
GGAGTCTGGAGATAG
